Addgene plasmid #147457: pCIneo-lambdaN-HA-CeSmg5-G91E_S
Purpose: Mammalian Expression of CeSmg5-G91E
Depositing lab: Elisa Izaurralde. Depositing organization: Max Planck Institute for Developmental Biology. Publication: An unusual arrangement of two 14-3-3-like domains in the SMG5-SMG7 heterodimer is required for efficient nonsense-mediated mRNA decay. Jonas S, Weichenrieder O, Izaurralde E. Genes Dev. 2013 Jan 15;27(2):211-25. doi: 10.1101/gad.206672.112. PubMed 23348841.
Backbone
  Vector backbone: pCI-neo
  Vector type: Mammalian Expression
Growth in bacteria
  Bacterial resistance: Ampicillin, 100 μg/mL
  Growth temperature: 37°C
  Growth strain: DH5alpha
  Copy number: High Copy
Gene/Insert
  Gene/Insert name: CeSmg5-G91E
  Species: C. elegans (nematode)
  Entrez Gene: smg-5 (a.k.a. W02D3.8)
  Cloning method: Unknown
Terms and licenses: Academic/Nonprofit Terms; Industry Terms: Not Available to Industry
Depositor comments: ORF extraced from NCBI:NM_059528.6 Plasmids from this collection were made available to the research community and donated after the lab closed. Please note that the sequence provided by the depositing laboratory may be theoretical/predicted or based on Sanger sequencing results. There may be discrepancies between sequencing results obtained by Addgene and the depositor sequence. If an Addgene verified sequence is not available, please contact before placing your order to request that our lab fully sequence the plasmid.
How to cite: pCIneo-lambdaN-HA-CeSmg5-G91E_S was a gift from Elisa Izaurralde (Addgene plasmid # 147457 ; http://n2t.net/addgene:147457 ; RRID:Addgene_147457)
