[The description below was written by a language model from this plasmid's Addgene catalogue record and pLannotate feature annotations shown in this document.]
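Description:
pCIneo-lambdaN-HA-CeSmg5-G91E_S is a mammalian expression plasmid of about 7.2 kb built on the pCI-neo backbone. It encodes the Caenorhabditis elegans nonsense-mediated mRNA decay factor SMG-5 carrying a G91E substitution. It is propagated in E. coli through a high-copy ColE1/pUC-type origin with ampicillin selection (AmpR, β-lactamase). An f1 origin is also present and would allow single-stranded DNA production. For mammalian cells, a separate cassette places the neomycin phosphotransferase gene under the SV40 enhancer/early promoter with a synthetic poly(A) signal. This permits G418 selection of stable transfectants.

The expression unit is driven by the human CMV immediate-early enhancer and promoter, followed by the chimeric β-globin/immunoglobulin intron that generally improves expression of the transcript. A T7 promoter lies just upstream of the coding region. The open reading frame begins with a short fragment of the bacteriophage lambda N protein, the peptide that binds boxB RNA hairpins, followed by an HA epitope for immunodetection. The annotation tool did not label the smg-5 coding sequence itself, but the unannotated stretch between the HA tag and the downstream T3 promoter and SV40 late poly(A) signal corresponds to where the insert should lie.

The lambdaN fusion is the standard arrangement for tethering assays, in which the tagged protein is recruited to a boxB-containing reporter mRNA to test its effect on that transcript. The record itself states only mammalian expression of the mutant. The associated study concerns the 14-3-3-like domains of the SMG5–SMG7 heterodimer, though the record does not say what the G91E change does. The deposited sequence may be theoretical rather than experimentally verified.
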