Features (pLannotate 1.2.2; 20 found; start..end, strand, type, name):
    140..517     +  enhancer       CMV enhancer: human cytomegalovirus immediate early enhancer
    518..729     +  promoter       CMV promoter: human cytomegalovirus (CMV) immediate early promoter
    890..1022    +  intron         chimeric intron: chimera between introns from human β-globin and immunoglobulin heavy chain genes
   1067..1085    +  promoter       T7 promoter: promoter for bacteriophage T7 RNA polymerase
   1104..1169    +  CDS            N (fragment): REGN_LAMBD - Experimental evidence at protein level: Swiss-Prot protein existence level 1. Plays a role as a transcriptional antitermination factor that allows the virus to initiate its lytic phase. Activates expression of the delayed viral early genes by modifying host RNA polymerase (RNAP) into a form that is resistant to termination signals. This antitermination function requires the host NusA protein which serves to stabilize the interaction between antitermination protein N and host RNA polymerase. From Escherichia phage lambda (Bacteriophage lambda).
   1194..1220    +  CDS            3xHA (fragment): three tandem HA epitope tags
   2894..2911    -  promoter       T3 promoter (fragment): promoter for bacteriophage T3 RNA polymerase
   2929..3050    -  polyA_signal   SV40 poly(A) signal: SV40 polyadenylation signal
   3073..3141    -  CDS            large T antigen (fragment): large T antigen from SV40 (simian virus 40)
   3165..3232    +  CDS            lacZα (fragment): LacZα fragment of β-galactosidase; lacZ fragment
   3236..3664    +  rep_origin     f1 ori (sequence partly withheld): f1 bacteriophage origin of replication; arrow indicates direction of (+) strand synthesis
   3692..3743    -  misc_feature   bom (fragment): basis of mobility region from pBR322
   3808..4165    +  promoter       SV40 promoter: SV40 enhancer and early promoter
   4216..5007    +  CDS            neo: KKA2_KLEPN - Also known as kan, nptII. Experimental evidence at protein level: Swiss-Prot protein existence level 1. Resistance to kanamycin, neomycin, paromomycin, ribostamycin, butirosin and gentamicin B. From Klebsiella pneumoniae.
   5074..5122    +  polyA_signal   poly(A) signal: synthetic polyadenylation signal
   5142..5196    -  misc_feature   bom (fragment): basis of mobility region from pBR322
   5298..5333    -  CDS            rop (fragment): Rop protein, which maintains plasmids at low copy number; rop
   5428..5532    +  promoter       AmpR promoter: bla
   5533..6393    +  CDS            AmpR: β-lactamase; bla; confers resistance to ampicillin, carbenicillin, and related antibiotics
   6564..7152    +  rep_origin     ori: high-copy-number ColE1/pMB1/pBR322/pUC origin of replication
>Addgene plasmid #147457 | pCIneo-lambdaN-HA-CeSmg5-G91E_S | depositor full sequence | sequence record 289904 | Full Sequence
TCAATATTGGCCATTAGCCATATTATTCATTGGTTATATAGCATAAATCAATATTGGCTATTGGCCATTG
CATACGTTGTATCTATATCATAATATGTACATTTATATTGGCTCATGTCCAATATGACCGCCATGTTGGC
ATTGATTATTGACTAGTTATTAATAGTAATCAATTACGGGGTCATTAGTTCATAGCCCATATATGGAGTT
CCGCGTTACATAACTTACGGTAAATGGCCCGCCTGGCTGACCGCCCAACGACCCCCGCCCATTGACGTCA
ATAATGACGTATGTTCCCATAGTAACGCCAATAGGGACTTTCCATTGACGTCAATGGGTGGAGTATTTAC
GGTAAACTGCCCACTTGGCAGTACATCAAGTGTATCATATGCCAAGTCCGCCCCCTATTGACGTCAATGA
CGGTAAATGGCCCGCCTGGCATTATGCCCAGTACATGACCTTACGGGACTTTCCTACTTGGCAGTACATC
TACGTATTAGTCATCGCTATTACCATGGTGATGCGGTTTTGGCAGTACACCAATGGGCGTGGATAGCGGT
TTGACTCACGGGGATTTCCAAGTCTCCACCCCATTGACGTCAATGGGAGTTTGTTTTGGCACCAAAATCA
ACGGGACTTTCCAAAATGTCGTAACAACTGCGATCGCCCGCCCCGTTGACGCAAATGGGCGGTAGGCGTG
TACGGTGGGAGGTCTATATAAGCAGAGCTCGTTTAGTGAACCGTCAGATCACTAGAAGCTTTATTGCGGT
AGTTTATCACAGTTAAATTGCTAACGCAGTCAGTGCTTCTGACACAACAGTCTCGAACTTAAGCTGCAGT
GACTCTCTTAAGGTAGCCTTGCAGAAGTTGGTCGTGAGGCACTGGGCAGGTAAGTATCAAGGTTACAAGA
CAGGTTTAAGGAGACCAATAGAAACTGGGCTTGTCGAGACAGAGAAGACTCTTGCGTTTCTGATAGGCAC
CTATTGGTCTTACTGACATCCACTTTGCCTTTCTCTCCACAGGTGTCCACTCCCAGTTCAATTACAGCTC
TTAAGGCTAGAGTACTTAATACGACTCACTATAGGCTAGCAATTGCGGCCACCATGGACGCACAAACACG
ACGACGTGAGCGTCGCGCTGAGAAACAAGCTCAATGGAAAGCTGCAAACGGTGGATCTCCTCCACATATG
GCTTACCCATACGATGTTCCAGATTACGCTCCTCCACTCGAGATGCAAAAGTCAGATGAAGTCACTGAAA
AGTTCAAACGATATTGTAATCAACTGGAAAAATACGGCCAAACTGAAAATGTGCATTCTCCAGTGATGGC
GATGTTGCGCAGAAAAGGCCGAAAACAGCTCATTGAGATTATGAAACGCGACGGGGACTGTACAAGTTCA
ATCAATAAATTGTGGATTGTTGGATATTATCACCCTTTCCAGTTTTTTATTCGAGATAAGGAGAAAAACA
TGGCAATAGCCGTGTTGCTGACAATGTTCTGTGAAGAGCTTCAAGAAATGCTTTCGCTTCCCGATGACAA
ATACCCAGCATTGTGGAACATGTACATTGGAGATTTTCATCGTTATATGCCAGACGAAGAAATTCAGAAA
TGCTTGGCAGTTGGATATTATTCAAGAGCAATCGATCTAGATCCGAATCAAGGAAGAGCTTTCCACGTTC
TCGCTGGTCTCCGAGCTGACCTGAATGTTGCACAGAAGCTGAGACTGATGATTTTAGGACAGCTCGCCGA
TGCTCCATATAAAAAAGGCACTGAACTCTTGGAATATTTGAAATTTCCACAAAAAGAATCCACTGATAAA
TTGATGGTAGATTTTGTCATTTGGGCATTGAACGAGAAATCAAAACGAATGGATTATCAGATGACTGGAA
TCAAAATAGTAAACGAGTTTAAAGCAGAAATCGAACAGAAACTCGAATTCGATTGGTCTCTGATCATGTC
AACGTGTCGTTTAGCATCTAAATTGGCAATGAAGAAATTTGGATTTCAACAATTCTACAATTGCTTCGAC
ACAATTTCAACGCTGTATATTACAATTTATTCACGTACGATTTCATCCAAATGCCTTCTAGCTGAAGCTA
TCTCATGGATTTCCGATTCAGCCGAAATACTCGGACACTTGGATGAGCAGAAAAATGAGCCACATTTCCA
GAAGCTATCGGTTTTCGCCAAAACGAAATGGAACGAGCTCAACGACTTGGTTATGAATCATATCAATTCC
GTATTCACATCCATGTCACTCACAATCAATCCATCTATTTCTATGACCAGCTTTCTGCTGAATGGTCCAA
TATCCGAACCCAATGTTGAATTTTTGAGTCAATTAATCAATTATCTGGTTTCCGTCGAATTCCCACCAAT
GGAGATAATCCACGATAGAGAAGAATCGGGTCCATTGCTACGACGAATTAATCAATCGGAACAAAAACGT
TTGGATATTCAAATAAAGACACAAAATGATGAAGTTAACCGGGAGGATTGGAGACCTGTTTATGTATTGA
TGGATTATGACGTCATAGTTGACAAAATAAGAATTGCTCTAAAAATTTGGGATATCGATGATTTCATCTG
CATTTTGCCATCAACAGTGCTTGATGAACTTGATTATCAGAAAACGAAGAATCGAGCAGTTCGTCCAGTA
ATTCGGGCATTAATGGAGCTTCAAGCAGAGGGAAAAATTGTGCTAAAGAAATGTGATAACGAGAGAAGCT
GCGCGGAGCAATTGGTTCAAAGTGCACGAAGATCTGCAGAAGATCACAAGCATATTGTCGCTTTTCTGTG
CAAAAACCCGAGTGAACAGAAAGAAATGGAAGGAGTTACTTTTTACGATATCGATCAGTTCTACATGAAG
TATTTGGAGTGAGCGGCCGCTTCCCTTTAGTGAGGGTTAATGCTTCGAGCAGACATGATAAGATACATTG
ATGAGTTTGGACAAACCACAACTAGAATGCAGTGAAAAAAATGCTTTATTTGTGAAATTTGTGATGCTAT
TGCTTTATTTGTAACCATTATAAGCTGCAATAAACAAGTTAACAACAACAATTGCATTCATTTTATGTTT
CAGGTTCAGGGGGAGATGTGGGAGGTTTTTTAAAGCAAGTAAAACCTCTACAAATGTGGTAAAATCCGAT
AAGGATCGATCCGGGCTGGCGTAATAGCGAAGAGGCCCGCACCGATCGCCCTTCCCAACAGTTGCGCAGC
CTGAATGGCGAATGG
[124 nt withheld, positions 3236-3359]
C
[91 nt withheld, positions 3361-3451]
A
[49 nt withheld, positions 3453-3501]
CCTTTGACGTTGGAGTCCACGTTCTTT
[37 nt withheld, positions 3529-3565]
ACCCTATCTCGGTCTATTCTTTTGATTTATAAGGGATTTTGCCGATTTCGGCCTATTGGTTAAAAAATGA
GCTGATTTAACAAAAATTTAACGCGAATTTTAACAAAATATTAACGCTTACAATTTCCTGATGCGGTATT
TTCTCCTTACGCATCTGTGCGGTATTTCACACCGCATACGCGGATCTGCGCAGCACCATGGCCTGAAATA
ACCTCTGAAAGAGGAACTTGGTTAGGTACCTTCTGAGGCGGAAAGAACCAGCTGTGGAATGTGTGTCAGT
TAGGGTGTGGAAAGTCCCCAGGCTCCCCAGCAGGCAGAAGTATGCAAAGCATGCATCTCAATTAGTCAGC
AACCAGGTGTGGAAAGTCCCCAGGCTCCCCAGCAGGCAGAAGTATGCAAAGCATGCATCTCAATTAGTCA
GCAACCATAGTCCCGCCCCTAACTCCGCCCATCCCGCCCCTAACTCCGCCCAGTTCCGCCCATTCTCCGC
CCCATGGCTGACTAATTTTTTTTATTTATGCAGAGGCCGAGGCCGCCTCGGCCTCTGAGCTATTCCAGAA
GTAGTGAGGAGGCTTTTTTGGAGGCCTAGGCTTTTGCAAAAAGCTTGATTCTTCTGACACAACAGTCTCG
AACTTAAGGCTAGAGCCACCATGATTGAACAAGATGGATTGCACGCAGGTTCTCCGGCCGCTTGGGTGGA
GAGGCTATTCGGCTATGACTGGGCACAACAGACAATCGGCTGCTCTGATGCCGCCGTGTTCCGGCTGTCA
GCGCAGGGGCGCCCGGTTCTTTTTGTCAAGACCGACCTGTCCGGTGCCCTGAATGAACTGCAGGACGAGG
CAGCGCGGCTATCGTGGCTGGCCACGACGGGCGTTCCTTGCGCAGCTGTGCTCGACGTTGTCACTGAAGC
GGGAAGGGACTGGCTGCTATTGGGCGAAGTGCCGGGGCAGGATCTCCTGTCATCTCACCTTGCTCCTGCC
GAGAAAGTATCCATCATGGCTGATGCAATGCGGCGGCTGCATACGCTTGATCCGGCTACCTGCCCATTCG
ACCACCAAGCGAAACATCGCATCGAGCGAGCACGTACTCGGATGGAAGCCGGTCTTGTCGATCAGGATGA
TCTGGACGAAGAGCATCAGGGGCTCGCGCCAGCCGAACTGTTCGCCAGGCTCAAGGCGCGCATGCCCGAC
GGCGAGGATCTCGTCGTGACCCATGGCGATGCCTGCTTGCCGAATATCATGGTGGAAAATGGCCGCTTTT
CTGGATTCATCGACTGTGGCCGGCTGGGTGTGGCGGACCGCTATCAGGACATAGCGTTGGCTACCCGTGA
TATTGCTGAAGAGCTTGGCGGCGAATGGGCTGACCGCTTCCTCGTGCTTTACGGTATCGCCGCTCCCGAT
TCGCAGCGCATCGCCTTCTATCGCCTTCTTGACGAGTTCTTCTGAGCGGGACTCTGGGGTTCGAAATGAC
CGACCAAGCGACGCCCAACCTGCCATCACGATGGCCGCAATAAAATATCTTTATTTTCATTACATCTGTG
TGTTGGTTTTTTGTGTGAATCGATAGCGATAAGGATCCGCGTATGGTGCACTCTCAGTACAATCTGCTCT
GATGCCGCATAGTTAAGCCAGCCCCGACACCCGCCAACACCCGCTGACGCGCCCTGACGGGCTTGTCTGC
TCCCGGCATCCGCTTACAGACAAGCTGTGACCGTCTCCGGGAGCTGCATGTGTCAGAGGTTTTCACCGTC
ATCACCGAAACGCGCGAGACGAAAGGGCCTCGTGATACGCCTATTTTTATAGGTTAATGTCATGATAATA
ATGGTTTCTTAGACGTCAGGTGGCACTTTTCGGGGAAATGTGCGCGGAACCCCTATTTGTTTATTTTTCT
AAATACATTCAAATATGTATCCGCTCATGAGACAATAACCCTGATAAATGCTTCAATAATATTGAAAAAG
GAAGAGTATGAGTATTCAACATTTCCGTGTCGCCCTTATTCCCTTTTTTGCGGCATTTTGCCTTCCTGTT
TTTGCTCACCCAGAAACGCTGGTGAAAGTAAAAGATGCTGAAGATCAGTTGGGTGCACGAGTGGGTTACA
TCGAACTGGATCTCAACAGCGGTAAGATCCTTGAGAGTTTTCGCCCCGAAGAACGTTTTCCAATGATGAG
CACTTTTAAAGTTCTGCTATGTGGCGCGGTATTATCCCGTATTGACGCCGGGCAAGAGCAACTCGGTCGC
CGCATACACTATTCTCAGAATGACTTGGTTGAGTACTCACCAGTCACAGAAAAGCATCTTACGGATGGCA
TGACAGTAAGAGAATTATGCAGTGCTGCCATAACCATGAGTGATAACACTGCGGCCAACTTACTTCTGAC
AACGATCGGAGGACCGAAGGAGCTAACCGCTTTTTTGCACAACATGGGGGATCATGTAACTCGCCTTGAT
CGTTGGGAACCGGAGCTGAATGAAGCCATACCAAACGACGAGCGTGACACCACGATGCCTGTAGCAATGG
CAACAACGTTGCGCAAACTATTAACTGGCGAACTACTTACTCTAGCTTCCCGGCAACAATTAATAGACTG
GATGGAGGCGGATAAAGTTGCAGGACCACTTCTGCGCTCGGCCCTTCCGGCTGGCTGGTTTATTGCTGAT
AAATCTGGAGCCGGTGAGCGTGGGTCTCGCGGTATCATTGCAGCACTGGGGCCAGATGGTAAGCCCTCCC
GTATCGTAGTTATCTACACGACGGGGAGTCAGGCAACTATGGATGAACGAAATAGACAGATCGCTGAGAT
AGGTGCCTCACTGATTAAGCATTGGTAACTGTCAGACCAAGTTTACTCATATATACTTTAGATTGATTTA
AAACTTCATTTTTAATTTAAAAGGATCTAGGTGAAGATCCTTTTTGATAATCTCATGACCAAAATCCCTT
AACGTGAGTTTTCGTTCCACTGAGCGTCAGACCCCGTAGAAAAGATCAAAGGATCTTCTTGAGATCCTTT
TTTTCTGCGCGTAATCTGCTGCTTGCAAACAAAAAAACCACCGCTACCAGCGGTGGTTTGTTTGCCGGAT
CAAGAGCTACCAACTCTTTTTCCGAAGGTAACTGGCTTCAGCAGAGCGCAGATACCAAATACTGTTCTTC
TAGTGTAGCCGTAGTTAGGCCACCACTTCAAGAACTCTGTAGCACCGCCTACATACCTCGCTCTGCTAAT
CCTGTTACCAGTGGCTGCTGCCAGTGGCGATAAGTCGTGTCTTACCGGGTTGGACTCAAGACGATAGTTA
CCGGATAAGGCGCAGCGGTCGGGCTGAACGGGGGGTTCGTGCACACAGCCCAGCTTGGAGCGAACGACCT
ACACCGAACTGAGATACCTACAGCGTGAGCTATGAGAAAGCGCCACGCTTCCCGAAGGGAGAAAGGCGGA
CAGGTATCCGGTAAGCGGCAGGGTCGGAACAGGAGAGCGCACGAGGGAGCTTCCAGGGGGAAACGCCTGG
TATCTTTATAGTCCTGTCGGGTTTCGCCACCTCTGACTTGAGCGTCGATTTTTGTGATGCTCGTCAGGGG
GGCGGAGCCTATGGAAAAACGCCAGCAACGCGGCCTTTTTACGGTTCCTGGCCTTTTGCTGGCCTTTTGC
TCACATGGCTCGACAGATCT
